Addgene plasmid #140148: pCEFL GAL4dbd-KLF4 159-329
Purpose: GAL4-DNA binding domain fusion protein with amino acids 159 to 329 of human KLF4 (repressor domain)
Depositing lab: Ramiro Iglesias-Bartolome. Depositing organization: National Cancer Institute (NCI). Publication: YAP1/TAZ-TEAD transcriptional networks maintain skin homeostasis by regulating cell proliferation and limiting KLF4 activity. Yuan Y, Park J, Feng A, Awasthi P, Wang Z, Chen Q, Iglesias-Bartolome R. Nat Commun. 2020 Mar 19;11(1):1472. doi: 10.1038/s41467-020-15301-0. PubMed 32193376.
Backbone
  Vector backbone: pCEFL
  Total vector size (bp): 7012
  Vector type: Mammalian Expression
  Selectable markers: Neomycin (select with G418)
Growth in bacteria
  Bacterial resistance: Ampicillin, 100 μg/mL
  Growth temperature: 37°C
  Growth strain: DH5alpha
  Copy number: High Copy
Gene/Insert
  Gene/Insert name: KLF4 aa 159-329
  Species: H. sapiens (human)
  Mutation: Deleted amino acids 1 to 158 and 330 to 479
  GenBank ID: NM_004235
  Entrez Gene: KLF4 (a.k.a. EZF, GKLF)
  Promoter: EF1a
  Tag / fusion protein: GAL4dbd (N terminal on insert)
  Cloning method: Restriction Enzyme; 5′ cloning site HindIII (not destroyed); 3′ cloning site NotI (not destroyed)
  Sequencing primers: 5′ TTCTTCCATTTCAGGTGTCG; 3′ ATT TAG GTG ACA CTA TAG
Terms and licenses: Academic/Nonprofit Terms; Industry Terms: Not Available to Industry
How to cite: pCEFL GAL4dbd-KLF4 159-329 was a gift from Ramiro Iglesias-Bartolome (Addgene plasmid # 140148 ; http://n2t.net/addgene:140148 ; RRID:Addgene_140148)
