[The description below was written by a language model from this plasmid's Addgene catalogue record and pLannotate feature annotations shown in this document.]
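Description:
pCEFL GAL4dbd-KLF4 159-329 is a 7,012 bp mammalian expression plasmid built on the pCEFL backbone. It is maintained in E. coli at high copy through a ColE1/pUC-type origin, with an ampicillin resistance gene (β-lactamase under its own promoter). An f1 origin is also present. For selection in mammalian cells it carries a neomycin phosphotransferase gene driven by the SV40 enhancer/early promoter and terminated by an SV40 polyadenylation signal, which allows G418 selection. The annotation also picks up several short backbone remnants, including fragments of ble, lacI, the lac promoter/operator region, bom and SV40 small t antigen. These appear to be vestigial rather than functional parts.

The expression cassette uses the human EF-1α core promoter together with portions of EF-1α intron A. It drives an open reading frame in which the DNA-binding domain of yeast GAL4 is fused at the N terminus to amino acids 159 to 329 of human KLF4. Residues 1 to 158 and 330 to 479 have been removed, and the record describes the retained segment as the repressor domain. The fragment was cloned between HindIII and NotI sites. It is followed by an antisense SP6 promoter, which serves as a sequencing primer site, and a bovine growth hormone polyadenylation signal.

Tethering an isolated KLF4 region to DNA through GAL4 lets its intrinsic transcriptional activity be tested apart from KLF4's own DNA binding. This is typically done with a reporter carrying GAL4 binding sites, although the record does not name a specific reporter. The associated study concerns YAP1/TAZ-TEAD networks limiting KLF4 activity in skin homeostasis.
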