Features (pLannotate 1.2.2; 22 found; start..end, strand, type, name):
      1..212     +  promoter       EF-1α core promoter: core promoter for human elongation factor EF-1α
    213..322     +  intron         EF-1α intron A (fragment): intron upstream of the start codon of human EF-1α
    952..1155    +  intron         EF-1α intron A: truncated intron upstream of the start codon of human EF-1α
   1229..1669    +  CDS            GAL4 DNA binding domain: DNA binding domain of the GAL4 transcriptional activator; Saccharomyces cerevisiae GAL4 (truncated)
   1679..2212    +  CDS            KLF4 (fragment): KLF4_HUMAN - Also known as EZF, GKLF. Experimental evidence at protein level: Swiss-Prot protein existence level 1. Transcription factor; can act both as activator and as repressor. Binds the 5'-CACCC-3' core sequence. Binds to the promoter region of its own gene and can activate its own transcription. Regulates the expression of key transcription factors during embryonic development. Plays an important role in maintaining embryonic stem cells, and in preventing their differentiation. Required for establishing the barrier function of the skin and for postnatal maturation and maintenance of the
   2249..2267    -  promoter       SP6 promoter: promoter for bacteriophage SP6 RNA polymerase
   2293..2517    +  polyA_signal   bGH poly(A) signal: bovine growth hormone polyadenylation signal
   2521..2542    +  promoter       SV40 promoter (fragment): SV40 enhancer and early promoter
   2563..2991    +  rep_origin     f1 ori (sequence partly withheld): f1 bacteriophage origin of replication; arrow indicates direction of (+) strand synthesis
   3005..3334    +  promoter       SV40 promoter: SV40 enhancer and early promoter
   3401..4192    +  CDS            neo: KKA2_KLEPN - Also known as kan, nptII. Experimental evidence at protein level: Swiss-Prot protein existence level 1. Resistance to kanamycin, neomycin, paromomycin, ribostamycin, butirosin and gentamicin B. From Klebsiella pneumoniae.
   4216..4374    +  CDS            ble (fragment): BLE_KLEPN - Experimental evidence at protein level: Swiss-Prot protein existence level 1. Binding protein with a strong affinity to the bleomycin family of antibiotics. Binds to CL990; an antimitotic-antibiotic compound. From Klebsiella pneumoniae.
   4369..4490    +  polyA_signal   SV40 poly(A) signal: SV40 polyadenylation signal
   4563..4579    -  protein_bind   lac operator: The lac repressor binds to the lac operator to inhibit transcription in E. coli. This inhibition can be relieved by adding lactose or isopropyl-β-D-thiogalactopyranoside (IPTG). lac repressor encoded by lacI
   4587..4617    -  promoter       lac promoter: promoter for the E. coli lac operon
   4632..4653    -  protein_bind   CAP binding site: CAP binding activates transcription in the presence of cAMP. E. coli catabolite activator protein
   4666..4758    -  CDS            lacI (fragment): lac repressor; lacI; The lac repressor binds to the lac operator to inhibit transcription in E. coli. This inhibition can be relieved by adding lactose or isopropyl-β-D-thiogalactopyranoside (IPTG).
   4941..5529    -  rep_origin     ori: high-copy-number ColE1/pMB1/pBR322/pUC origin of replication
   5700..6560    -  CDS            AmpR: β-lactamase; bla; confers resistance to ampicillin, carbenicillin, and related antibiotics
   6561..6665    -  promoter       AmpR promoter: bla
   6728..6780    -  misc_feature   bom (fragment): basis of mobility region from pBR322
   6921..6987    +  CDS            small t antigen (fragment): SV40 (simian virus 40) small t antigen
>Addgene plasmid #140148 | pCEFL GAL4dbd-KLF4 159-329 | addgene full sequence | sequence record 288278 | Addgene NGS Result
GGGCAGAGCGCACATCGCCCACAGTCCCCGAGAAGTTGGGGGGAGGGGTCGGCAATTGAACCGGTGCCTA
GAGAAGGTGGCGCGGGGTAAACTGGGAAAGTGATGTCGTGTACTGGCTCCGCCTTTTTCCCGAGGGTGGG
GGAGAACCGTATATAAGTGCAGTAGTCGCCGTGAACGTTCTTTTTCGCAACGGGTTTGCCGCCAGAACAC
AGGTAAGTGCCGTGTGTGGTTCCCGCGGGCCTGGCCTCTTTACGGGTTATGGCCCTTGCGTGCCTTGAAT
TACTTCCACCTGGCTGCAGTACGTGATTCTTGATCCCGAGCTTCGGGTTGGAAGTGGGTGGGAGAGTTCG
AGGCCTTGCGCTTAAGGAGCCCCTTCGCCTCGTGCTTGAGTTGAGGCCTGGCCTGGGCGCTGGGGCCGCC
GCGTGCGAATCTGGTGGCACCTTCGCGCCTGTCTCGCTGCTTTCGATAAGTCTCTAGCCATTTAAAATTT
TTGATGACCTGCTGCGACGCTTTTTTTCTGGCAAGATAGTCTTGTAAATGCGGGCCAAGATCGATCTGCA
CACTGGTATTTCGGTTTTTGGGGCCGCGGGCGGCGACGGGGCCCGTGCGTCCCAGCGCACATGTTCGGCG
AGGCGGGGCCTGCGAGCGCGGCCACCGAGAATCGGACGGGGGTAGTCTCAAGCTGGCCGGCCTGCTCTGG
TGCCTGGCCTCGCGCCGCCGTGTATCGCCCCGCCCTGGGCGGCAAGGCTGGCCCGGTCGGCACCAGTTGC
GTGAGCGGAAAGATGGCCGCTTCCCGGCCCTGCTGCAGGGAGCTCAAAATGGAGGACGCGGCGCTCGGGA
GAGCGGGCGGGTGAGTCACCCACACAAAGGAAAAGGGCCTTTCCGTCCTCAGCCGTCGCTTCATGTGACT
CCACGGAGTACCGGGCGCCGTCCAGGCACCTCGATTAGTTCTCGAGCTTTTGGAGTACGTCGTCTTTAGG
TTGGGGGGAGGGGTTTTATGCGATGGAGTTTCCCCACACTGAGTGGGTGGAGACTGAAGTTAGGCCAGCT
TGGCACTTGATGTAATTCTCCTTGGAATTTGCCCTTTTTGAGTTTGGATCTTGGTTCATTCTCAAGCCTC
AGACAGTGGTTCAAAGTTTTTTTCTTCCATTTCAGGTGTCGTGAGGAATTGGCGAAGCTCAGTTAACGGC
CATTGTGGCCATCAAGCTTGAAGCAAGCCTCCTGAAAGATGAAGCTACTGTCTTCTATCGAACAAGCATG
CGATATTTGCCGACTTAAAAAGCTCAAGTGCTCCAAAGAAAAACCGAAGTGCGCCAAGTGTCTGAAGAAC
AACTGGGAGTGTCGCTACTCTCCCAAAACCAAAAGGTCTCCGCTGACTAGGGCACATCTGACAGAAGTGG
AATCAAGGCTAGAAAGACTGGAACAGCTATTTCTACTGATTTTTCCTCGAGAAGACCTTGACATGATTTT
GAAAATGGATTCTTTACAGGATATAAAAGCATTGTTAACAGGATTATTTGTACAAGATAATGTGAATAAA
GATGCCGTCACAGATAGATTGGCTTCAGTGGAGACTGATATGCCTCTAACATTGAGACAGCATAGAATAA
GTGCGACATCATCATCGGAAGAGAGTAGTAACAAAGGTCAAAGACAGTTGACTGTATCGCCGGAATTTGG
ATCCGACCCGGGCGTGGCGCCGGGCGGCACGGGCGGAGGCCTCCTCTATGGCAGGGAGTCCGCTCCCCCT
CCGACGGCTCCCTTCAACCTGGCGGACATCAACGACGTGAGCCCCTCGGGCGGCTTCGTGGCCGAGCTCC
TGCGGCCAGAATTGGACCCGGTGTACATTCCGCCGCAGCAGCCGCAGCCGCCAGGTGGCGGGCTGATGGG
CAAGTTCGTGCTGAAGGCGTCGCTGAGCGCCCCTGGCAGCGAGTACGGCAGCCCGTCGGTCATCAGCGTC
AGCAAAGGCAGCCCTGACGGCAGCCACCCGGTGGTGGTGGCGCCCTACAACGGCGGGCCGCCGCGCACGT
GCCCCAAGATCAAGCAGGAGGCGGTCTCTTCGTGCACCCACTTGGGCGCTGGACCCCCTCTCAGCAATGG
CCACCGGCCGGCTGCACACGACTTCCCCCTGGGGCGGCAGCTCCCCAGCAGGACTACCCCGACCCTGGGT
CTTGAGGAAGTGCTGAGCAGCAGGGACTAAGCGGCCGCACTCGAGATATCGGCCTCCAGGGCCTCTAGAG
GGCCCTATTCTATAGTGTCACCTAAATGCTAGAGCTCGCTGATCAGCCTCGACTGTGCCTTCTAGTTGCC
AGCCATCTGTTGTTTGCCCCTCCCCCGTGCCTTCCTTGACCCTGGAAGGTGCCACTCCCACTGTCCTTTC
CTAATAAAATGAGGAAATTGCATCGCATTGTCTGAGTAGGTGTCATTCTATTCTGGGGGGTGGGGTGGGG
CAGGACAGCAAGGGGGAGGATTGGGAAGACAATAGCAGGCATGCTGGGGATGCGGTGGGCTCTATGGCTT
CTGAGGCGGAAAGAACCAGCTGGGGCTCTAGGGGGTATCCCC
[124 nt withheld, positions 2563-2686]
C
[91 nt withheld, positions 2688-2778]
A
[49 nt withheld, positions 2780-2828]
CCTTTGACGTTGGAGTCCACGTTCTTT
[37 nt withheld, positions 2856-2892]
ACCCTATCTCGGTCTATTCTTTTGATTTATAAGGGATTTTGCCGATTTCGGCCTATTGGTTAAAAAATGA
GCTGATTTAACAAAAATTTAACGCGAATTAATTCTGTGGAATGTGTGTCAGTTAGGGTGTGGAAAGTCCC
CAGGCTCCCCAGCAGGCAGAAGTATGCAAAGCATGCATCTCAATTAGTCAGCAACCAGGTGTGGAAAGTC
CCCAGGCTCCCCAGCAGGCAGAAGTATGCAAAGCATGCATCTCAATTAGTCAGCAACCATAGTCCCGCCC
CTAACTCCGCCCATCCCGCCCCTAACTCCGCCCAGTTCCGCCCATTCTCCGCCCCATGGCTGACTAATTT
TTTTTATTTATGCAGAGGCCGAGGCCGCCTCTGCCTCTGAGCTATTCCAGAAGTAGTGAGGAGGCTTTTT
TGGAGGCCTAGGCTTTTGCAAAAAGCTCCCGGGAGCTTGTATATCCATTTTCGGATCTGATCAAGAGACA
GGATGAGGATCGTTTCGCATGATTGAACAAGATGGATTGCACGCAGGTTCTCCGGCCGCTTGGGTGGAGA
GGCTATTCGGCTATGACTGGGCACAACAGACAATCGGCTGCTCTGATGCCGCCGTGTTCCGGCTGTCAGC
GCAGGGGCGCCCGGTTCTTTTTGTCAAGACCGACCTGTCCGGTGCCCTGAATGAACTGCAGGACGAGGCA
GCGCGGCTATCGTGGCTGGCCACGACGGGCGTTCCTTGCGCAGCTGTGCTCGACGTTGTCACTGAAGCGG
GAAGGGACTGGCTGCTATTGGGCGAAGTGCCGGGGCAGGATCTCCTGTCATCTCACCTTGCTCCTGCCGA
GAAAGTATCCATCATGGCTGATGCAATGCGGCGGCTGCATACGCTTGATCCGGCTACCTGCCCATTCGAC
CACCAAGCGAAACATCGCATCGAGCGAGCACGTACTCGGATGGAAGCCGGTCTTGTCGATCAGGATGATC
TGGACGAAGAGCATCAGGGGCTCGCGCCAGCCGAACTGTTCGCCAGGCTCAAGGCGCGCATGCCCGACGG
CGAGGATCTCGTCGTGACCCATGGCGATGCCTGCTTGCCGAATATCATGGTGGAAAATGGCCGCTTTTCT
GGATTCATCGACTGTGGCCGGCTGGGTGTGGCGGACCGCTATCAGGACATAGCGTTGGCTACCCGTGATA
TTGCTGAAGAGCTTGGCGGCGAATGGGCTGACCGCTTCCTCGTGCTTTACGGTATCGCCGCTCCCGATTC
GCAGCGCATCGCCTTCTATCGCCTTCTTGACGAGTTCTTCTGAGCGGGACTCTGGGGTTCGAAATGACCG
ACCAAGCGACGCCCAACCTGCCATCACGAGATTTCGATTCCACCGCCGCCTTCTATGAAAGGTTGGGCTT
CGGAATCGTTTTCCGGGACGCCGGCTGGATGATCCTCCAGCGCGGGGATCTCATGCTGGAGTTCTTCGCC
CACCCCAACTTGTTTATTGCAGCTTATAATGGTTACAAATAAAGCAATAGCATCACAAATTTCACAAATA
AAGCATTTTTTTCACTGCATTCTAGTTGTGGTTTGTCCAAACTCATCAATGTATCTTATCATGTCTGTAT
ACCGTCGACCTCTAGCTAGAGCTTGGCGTAATCATGGTCATAGCTGTTTCCTGTGTGAAATTGTTATCCG
CTCACAATTCCACACAACATACGAGCCGGAAGCATAAAGTGTAAAGCCTGGGGTGCCTAATGAGTGAGCT
AACTCACATTAATTGCGTTGCGCTCACTGCCCGCTTTCCAGTCGGGAAACCTGTCGTGCCAGCTGCATTA
ATGAATCGGCCAACGCGCGGGGAGAGGCGGTTTGCGTATTGGGCGCTCTTCCGCTTCCTCGCTCACTGAC
TCGCTGCGCTCGGTCGTTCGGCTGCGGCGAGCGGTATCAGCTCACTCAAAGGCGGTAATACGGTTATCCA
CAGAATCAGGGGATAACGCAGGAAAGAACATGTGAGCAAAAGGCCAGCAAAAGGCCAGGAACCGTAAAAA
GGCCGCGTTGCTGGCGTTTTTCCATAGGCTCCGCCCCCCTGACGAGCATCACAAAAATCGACGCTCAAGT
CAGAGGTGGCGAAACCCGACAGGACTATAAAGATACCAGGCGTTTCCCCCTGGAAGCTCCCTCGTGCGCT
CTCCTGTTCCGACCCTGCCGCTTACCGGATACCTGTCCGCCTTTCTCCCTTCGGGAAGCGTGGCGCTTTC
TCATAGCTCACGCTGTAGGTATCTCAGTTCGGTGTAGGTCGTTCGCTCCAAGCTGGGCTGTGTGCACGAA
CCCCCCGTTCAGCCCGACCGCTGCGCCTTATCCGGTAACTATCGTCTTGAGTCCAACCCGGTAAGACACG
ACTTATCGCCACTGGCAGCAGCCACTGGTAACAGGATTAGCAGAGCGAGGTATGTAGGCGGTGCTACAGA
GTTCTTGAAGTGGTGGCCTAACTACGGCTACACTAGAAGAACAGTATTTGGTATCTGCGCTCTGCTGAAG
CCAGTTACCTTCGGAAAAAGAGTTGGTAGCTCTTGATCCGGCAAACAAACCACCGCTGGTAGCGGTGGTT
TTTTTGTTTGCAAGCAGCAGATTACGCGCAGAAAAAAAGGATCTCAAGAAGATCCTTTGATCTTTTCTAC
GGGGTCTGACGCTCAGTGGAACGAAAACTCACGTTAAGGGATTTTGGTCATGAGATTATCAAAAAGGATC
TTCACCTAGATCCTTTTAAATTAAAAATGAAGTTTTAAATCAATCTAAAGTATATATGAGTAAACTTGGT
CTGACAGTTACCAATGCTTAATCAGTGAGGCACCTATCTCAGCGATCTGTCTATTTCGTTCATCCATAGT
TGCCTGACTCCCCGTCGTGTAGATAACTACGATACGGGAGGGCTTACCATCTGGCCCCAGTGCTGCAATG
ATACCGCGAGACCCACGCTCACCGGCTCCAGATTTATCAGCAATAAACCAGCCAGCCGGAAGGGCCGAGC
GCAGAAGTGGTCCTGCAACTTTATCCGCCTCCATCCAGTCTATTAATTGTTGCCGGGAAGCTAGAGTAAG
TAGTTCGCCAGTTAATAGTTTGCGCAACGTTGTTGCCATTGCTACAGGCATCGTGGTGTCACGCTCGTCG
TTTGGTATGGCTTCATTCAGCTCCGGTTCCCAACGATCAAGGCGAGTTACATGATCCCCCATGTTGTGCA
AAAAAGCGGTTAGCTCCTTCGGTCCTCCGATCGTTGTCAGAAGTAAGTTGGCCGCAGTGTTATCACTCAT
GGTTATGGCAGCACTGCATAATTCTCTTACTGTCATGCCATCCGTAAGATGCTTTTCTGTGACTGGTGAG
TACTCAACCAAGTCATTCTGAGAATAGTGTATGCGGCGACCGAGTTGCTCTTGCCCGGCGTCAATACGGG
ATAATACCGCGCCACATAGCAGAACTTTAAAAGTGCTCATCATTGGAAAACGTTCTTCGGGGCGAAAACT
CTCAAGGATCTTACCGCTGTTGAGATCCAGTTCGATGTAACCCACTCGTGCACCCAACTGATCTTCAGCA
TCTTTTACTTTCACCAGCGTTTCTGGGTGAGCAAAAACAGGAAGGCAAAATGCCGCAAAAAAGGGAATAA
GGGCGACACGGAAATGTTGAATACTCATACTCTTCCTTTTTCAATATTATTGAAGCATTTATCAGGGTTA
TTGTCTCATGAGCGGATACATATTTGAATGTATTTAGAAAAATAAACAAATAGGGGTTCCGCGCACATTT
CCCCGAAAAGTGCCACCTGACGTCGACGGATCGGGAGATCGATCTCCCGATCCCCTATGGTGCACTCTCA
GTACAATCTGCTCTGATGCCGCATAGTTAAGCCAGTATCTGCTCCCTGCTTGTGTGTTGGAGGTCGCTGA
GTAGTGCGCGAGCAAAATTTAAGCTACAACAAGGCAAGGCTTGACCGACAATTGCATGAAGAATCTGCTT
AGGGTTAGGCGTTTTGCGCTGCTTCGAGCTTTGCAAAGATGGATAAAGTTTTAAACAGAGAGGAATCTTT
GCAGCTAATGGACCTTCTAGGTCTTGAAAGGAGTGGGAATTGGCTCCGGTGCCCGTCAGT
